>Addgene plasmid #1438 | pPD21_28 | depositor full sequence | sequence record 49 | Author sequence
ATGACCATGATTACGCCAAGCTTGCATGCCTGCAGGTCGACTCTAGAGGATCCCCGGGATTGGCCAAAGG
ACCCAAAGGTATGTTTCGAATGATACTAACATAACATAGAACATTTTCAGGAGGACCCTTGGAGGGTACC
GAGCTCAGAAAAAATGACTGCTCCAAAGAAGAAGCGTAAGGTACCGGTGGGTGAAGACCAGAAACAGCAC
CTCGAACTGAGCCGCGATATTGCCCAGCGTTTCAACGCGCTGTATGGCGAGATCGATCCCGTCGTTTTAC
AACGTCGTGACTGGGAAAACCCTGGCGTTACCCAACTTAATCGCCTTGCAGCACATCCCCCTTTCGCCAG
CTGGCGTAATAGCGAAGAGGCCCGCACCGATCGCCCTTCCCAACAGTTGCGCAGCCTGAATGGCGAATGG
CGCTTTGCCTGGTTTCCGGCACCAGAAGCGGTGCCGGAAAGCTGGCTGGAGTGCGATCTTCCTGAGGCCG
ATACTGTCGTCGTCCCCTCAAACTGGCAGATGCACGGTTACGATGCGCCCATCTACACCAACGTGACCTA
TCCCATTACGGTCAATCCGCCGTTTGTTCCCACGGAGAATCCGACGGGTTGTTACTCGCTCACATTTAAT
GTTGATGAAAGCTGGCTACAGGAAGGCCAGACGCGAATTATTTTTGATGGCGTTAACTCGGCGTTTCATC
TGTGGTGCAACGGGCGCTGGGTCGGTTACGGCCAGGACAGTCGTTTGCCGTCTGAATTTGACCTGAGCGC
ATTTTTACGCGCCGGAGAAAACCGCCTCGCGGTGATGGTGCTGCGCTGGAGTGACGGCAGTTATCTGGAA
GATCAGGATATGTGGCGGATGAGCGGCATTTTCCGTGACGTCTCGTTGCTGCATAAACCGACTACACAAA
TCAGCGATTTCCATGTTGCCACTCGCTTTAATGATGATTTCAGCCGCGCTGTACTGGAGGCTGAAGTTCA
GATGTGCGGCGAGTTGCGTGACTACCTACGGGTAACAGTTTCTTTATGGCAGGGTGAAACGCAGGTCGCC
AGCGGCACCGCGCCTTTCGGCGGTGAAATTATCGATGAGCGTGGTGGTTATGCCGATCGCGTCACACTAC
GTCTGAACGTCGAAAACCCGAAACTGTGGAGCGCCGAAATCCCGAATCTCTATCGTGCGGTGGTTGAACT
GCACACCGCCGACGGCACGCTGATTGAAGCAGAAGCCTGCGATGTCGGTTTCCGCGAGGTGCGGATTGAA
AATGGTCTGCTGCTGCTGAACGGCAAGCCGTTGCTGATTCGAGGCGTTAACCGTCACGAGCATCATCCTC
TGCATGGTCAGGTCATGGATGAGCAGACGATGGTGCAGGATATCCTGCTGATGAAGCAGAACAACTTTAA
CGCCGTGCGCTGTTCGCATTATCCGAACCATCCGCTGTGGTACACGCTGTGCGACCGCTACGGCCTGTAT
GTGGTGGATGAAGCCAATATTGAAACCCACGGCATGGTGCCAATGAATCGTCTGACCGATGATCCGCGCT
GGCTACCGGCGATGAGCGAACGCGTAACGCGAATGGTGCAGCGCGATCGTAATCACCCGAGTGTGATCAT
CTGGTCGCTGGGGAATGAATCAGGCCACGGCGCTAATCACGACGCGCTGTATCGCTGGATCAAATCTGTC
GATCCTTCCCGCCCGGTGCAGTATGAAGGCGGCGGAGCCGACACCACGGCCACCGATATTATTTGCCCGA
TGTACGCGCGCGTGGATGAAGACCAGCCCTTCCCGGCTGTGCCGAAATGGTCCATCAAAAAATGGCTTTC
GCTACCTGGAGAGACGCGCCCGCTGATCCTTTGCGAATACGCCCACGCGATGGGTAACAGTCTTGGCGGT
TTCGCTAAATACTGGCAGGCGTTTCGTCAGTATCCCCGTTTACAGGGCGGCTTCGTCTGGGACTGGGTGG
ATCAGTCGCTGATTAAATATGATGAAAACGGCAACCCGTGGTCGGCTTACGGCGGTGATTTTGGCGATAC
GCCGAACGATCGCCAGTTCTGTATGAACGGTCTGGTCTTTGCCGACCGCACGCCGCATCCAGCGCTGACG
GAAGCAAAACACCAGCAGCAGTTTTTCCAGTTCCGTTTATCCGGGCAAACCATCGAAGTGACCAGCGAAT
ACCTGTTCCGTCATAGCGATAACGAGCTCCTGCACTGGATGGTGGCGCTGGATGGTAAGCCGCTGGCAAG
CGGTGAAGTGCCTCTGGATGTCGCTCCACAAGGTAAACAGTTGATTGAACTGCCTGAACTACCGCAGCCG
GAGAGCGCCGGGCAACTCTGGCTCACAGTACGCGTAGTGCAACCGAACGCGACCGCATGGTCAGAAGCCG
GGCACATCAGCGCCTGGCAGCAGTGGCGTCTGGCGGAAAACCTCAGTGTGACGCTCCCCGCCGCGTCCCA
CGCCATCCCGCATCTGACCACCAGCGAAATGGATTTTTGCATCGAGCTGGGTAATAAGCGTTGGCAATTT
AACCGCCAGTCAGGCTTTCTTTCACAGATGTGGATTGGCGATAAAAAACAACTGCTGACGCCGCTGCGCG
ATCAGTTCACCCGTGCACCGCTGGATAACGACATTGGCGTAAGTGAAGCGACCCGCATTGACCCTAACGC
CTGGGTCGAACGCTGGAAGGCGGCGGGCCATTACCAGGCCGAAGCAGCGTTGTTGCAGTGCACGGCAGAT
ACACTTGCTGATGCGGTGCTGATTACGACCGCTCACGCGTGGCAGCATCAGGGGAAAACCTTATTTATCA
GCCGGAAAACCTACCGGATTGATGGTAGTGGTCAAATGGCGATTACCGTTGATGTTGAAGTGGCGAGCGA
TACACCGCATCCGGCGCGGATTGGCCTGAACTGCCAGCTGGCGCAGGTAGCAGAGCGGGTAAACTGGCTC
GGATTAGGGCCGCAAGAAAACTATCCCGACCGCCTTACTGCCGCCTGTTTTGACCGCTGGGATCTGCCAT
TGTCAGACATGTATACCCCGTACGTCTTCCCGAGCGAAAACGGTCTGCGCTGCGGGACGCGCGAATTGAA
TTATGGCCCACACCAGTGGCGCGGCGACTTCCAGTTCAACATCAGCCGCTACAGTCAACAGCAACTGATG
GAAACCAGCCATCGCCATCTGCTGCACGCGGAAGAAGGCACATGGCTGAATATCGACGGTTTCCATATGG
GGATTGGTGGCGACGACTCCTGGAGCCCGTCAGTATCGGCGGAATTCCAACTGAGCGCCGGTCGCTACCA
TTACCAACTTGTCTGGTGTCAAAAATAATAGGGGCCGCTGTCATCAGATCGCCATCTCGCGCCCGTGCCT
CTGACTTCTAAGTCCAATTACTCTTCAACATCCCTACATGCTCTTTCTCCCTGTGCTCCCACCCCCTATT
TTTGTTATTATCAAAAAACTTCTCTTAATTTCTTTGTTTTTTAGCTTCTTTTAAGTCACCTCTAACAATG
AAATTGTGTAGATTCAAAAATAGAATTAATTCGTAATAAAAAGTCGAAAAAAATTGTGCTCCCTCCCCCC
ATTAATAATAATTCTATCCCAAAATCTACACAATGTTCTGTGTACACTTCTTATGTTTTTTACTTCTGAT
AAATTTTTTTGAAACATCATAGAAAAAACCGCACACAAAATACCTTATCATATGTTACGTTTCAGTTTAT
GACCGCAATTTTTATTTCTTCGCACGTCTGGGCCTCTCATGACGTCAAATCATGCTCATCGTGAAAAAGT
TTTGGAGTATTTTTGGAATTTTTCAATCAAGTGAAAGTTTATGAAATTAATTTTCCTGCTTTTGCTTTTT
GGGGTTTCCCCTATTGTTTGTCAAGATTTCGAGGACGGCGTTTTTCTTGCTAAAATCACAAGTATTGATG
AGCACGATGCAAGAAAGATCGGAAGAAGGTTTGGGTTTGAGGCTCAGTGGAAGGTGAGTAGAAGTTGATA
ATTTGAAAGTGGAGTAGTGTCTATGGGGTTTTTGCCTTAAATGACAGAATACATTCCCAATATACCAAAC
ATAACTGTTTCCTACTAGTCGGCCGTACGGGCCCTTTCGTCTCGCGCGTTTCGGTGATGACGGTGAAAAC
CTCTGACACATGCAGCTCCCGGAGACGGTCACAGCTTGTCTGTAAGCGGATGCCGGGAGCAGACAAGCCC
GTCAGGGCGCGTCAGCGGGTGTTGGCGGGTGTCGGGGCTGGCTTAACTATGCGGCATCAGAGCAGATTGT
ACTGAGAGTGCACCATATGCGGTGTGAAATACCGCACAGATGCGTAAGGAGAAAATACCGCATCAGGCGG
CCTTAAGGGCCTCGTGATACGCCTATTTTTATAGGTTAATGTCATGATAATAATGGTTTCTTAGACGTCA
GGTGGCACTTTTCGGGGAAATGTGCGCGGAACCCCTATTTGTTTATTTTTCTAAATACATTCAAATATGT
ATCCGCTCATGAGACAATAACCCTGATAAATGCTTCAATAATATTGAAAAAGGAAGAGTATGAGTATTCA
ACATTTCCGTGTCGCCCTTATTCCCTTTTTTGCGGCATTTTGCCTTCCTGTTTTTGCTCACCCAGAAACG
CTGGTGAAAGTAAAAGATGCTGAAGATCAGTTGGGTGCACGAGTGGGTTACATCGAACTGGATCTCAACA
GCGGTAAGATCCTTGAGAGTTTTCGCCCCGAAGAACGTTTTCCAATGATGAGCACTTTTAAAGTTCTGCT
ATGTGGCGCGGTATTATCCCGTATTGACGCCGGGCAAGAGCAACTCGGTCGCCGCATACACTATTCTCAG
AATGACTTGGTTGAGTACTCACCAGTCACAGAAAAGCATCTTACGGATGGCATGACAGTAAGAGAATTAT
GCAGTGCTGCCATAACCATGAGTGATAACACTGCGGCCAACTTACTTCTGACAACGATCGGAGGACCGAA
GGAGCTAACCGCTTTTTTGCACAACATGGGGGATCATGTAACTCGCCTTGATCGTTGGGAACCGGAGCTG
AATGAAGCCATACCAAACGACGAGCGTGACACCACGATGCCTGTAGCAATGGCAACAACGTTGCGCAAAC
TATTAACTGGCGAACTACTTACTCTAGCTTCCCGGCAACAATTAATAGACTGGATGGAGGCGGATAAAGT
TGCAGGACCACTTCTGCGCTCGGCCCTTCCGGCTGGCTGGTTTATTGCTGATAAATCTGGAGCCGGTGAG
CGTGGGTCTCGCGGTATCATTGCAGCACTGGGGCCAGATGGTAAGCCCTCCCGTATCGTAGTTATCTACA
CGACGGGGAGTCAGGCAACTATGGATGAACGAAATAGACAGATCGCTGAGATAGGTGCCTCACTGATTAA
GCATTGGTAACTGTCAGACCAAGTTTACTCATATATACTTTAGATTGATTTAAAACTTCATTTTTAATTT
AAAAGGATCTAGGTGAAGATCCTTTTTGATAATCTCATGACCAAAATCCCTTAACGTGAGTTTTCGTTCC
ACTGAGCGTCAGACCCCGTAGAAAAGATCAAAGGATCTTCTTGAGATCCTTTTTTTCTGCGCGTAATCTG
CTGCTTGCAAACAAAAAAACCACCGCTACCAGCGGTGGTTTGTTTGCCGGATCAAGAGCTACCAACTCTT
TTTCCGAAGGTAACTGGCTTCAGCAGAGCGCAGATACCAAATACTGTCCTTCTAGTGTAGCCGTAGTTAG
GCCACCACTTCAAGAACTCTGTAGCACCGCCTACATACCTCGCTCTGCTAATCCTGTTACCAGTGGCTGC
TGCCAGTGGCGATAAGTCGTGTCTTACCGGGTTGGACTCAAGACGATAGTTACCGGATAAGGCGCAGCGG
TCGGGCTGAACGGGGGGTTCGTGCACACAGCCCAGCTTGGAGCGAACGACCTACACCGAACTGAGATACC
TACAGCGTGAGCATTGAGAAAGCGCCACGCTTCCCGAAGGGAGAAAGGCGGACAGGTATCCGGTAAGCGG
CAGGGTCGGAACAGGAGAGCGCACGAGGGAGCTTCCAGGGGGAAACGCCTGGTATCTTTATAGTCCTGTC
GGGTTTCGCCACCTCTGACTTGAGCGTCGATTTTTGTGATGCTCGTCAGGGGGGCGGAGCCTATGGAAAA
ACGCCAGCAACGCGGCCTTTTTACGGTTCCTGGCCTTTTGCTGGCCTTTTGCTCACATGTTCTTTCCTGC
GTTATCCCCTGATTCTGTGGATAACCGTATTACCGCCTTTGAGTGAGCTGATACCGCTCGCCGCAGCCGA
ACGACCGAGCGCAGCGAGTCAGTGAGCGAGGAAGCGGAAGAGCGCCCAATACGCAAACCGCCTCTCCCCG
CGCGTTGGCCGATTCATTAATGCAGCTGGCACGACAGGTTTCCCGACTGGAAAGCGGGCAGTGAGCGCAA
CGCAATTAATGTGAGTTAGCTCACTCATTAGGCACCCCAGGCTTTACACTTTATGCTTCCGGCTCGTATG
TTGTGTGGAATTGTGAGCGGATAACAATTTCACACAGGAAACAGCT
Features (pLannotate 1.2.2; 13 found; start..end, strand, type, name):
     18..58      -  misc_feature   MCS (fragment): pUC18/19 multiple cloning site
    181..264     +  CDS            trpS (fragment): SYW_ECOLI - Experimental evidence at protein level: Swiss-Prot protein existence level 1. Catalyzes the attachment of tryptophan to tRNA(Trp). Amino acylates tRNA(Trp) with both L- and D-tryptophan, although D-tryptophan is a poor substrate (PubMed:10918062). From Escherichia coli (strain K12).
    271..3318    +  CDS            lacZ: β-galactosidase; lacZ
   3821..3973    +  CDS            aex-5 (fragment): AEX5_CAEEL - Also known as kpc-3 From Caenorhabditis elegans.
   4101..4136    +  CDS            rop (fragment): Rop protein, which maintains plasmids at low copy number; rop
   4238..4337    +  misc_feature   bom (fragment): basis of mobility region from pBR322
   4435..4539    +  promoter       AmpR promoter: bla
   4540..5400    +  CDS            AmpR: β-lactamase; bla; confers resistance to ampicillin, carbenicillin, and related antibiotics
   5571..6159    +  rep_origin     ori: high-copy-number ColE1/pMB1/pBR322/pUC origin of replication
   6342..6434    +  CDS            lacI (fragment): lac repressor; lacI; The lac repressor binds to the lac operator to inhibit transcription in E. coli. This inhibition can be relieved by adding lactose or isopropyl-β-D-thiogalactopyranoside (IPTG).
   6447..6468    +  protein_bind   CAP binding site: CAP binding activates transcription in the presence of cAMP. E. coli catabolite activator protein
   6483..6513    +  promoter       lac promoter: promoter for the E. coli lac operon
   6521..6537    +  protein_bind   lac operator: The lac repressor binds to the lac operator to inhibit transcription in E. coli. This inhibition can be relieved by adding lactose or isopropyl-β-D-thiogalactopyranoside (IPTG). lac repressor encoded by lacI
