[The description below was written by a language model from this plasmid's Addgene catalogue record and pLannotate feature annotations shown in this document.]
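Description:
pPD21_28 is an empty-backbone worm expression vector from the 1995 Fire Lab Vector Kit, designed for building lacZ reporter fusions in Caenorhabditis elegans. The catalogue lists the backbone as unknown and about 6.6 kb, which agrees closely with the 6,556 nt depositor sequence. It is propagated in E. coli through a ColE1/pMB1-type origin and selected with ampicillin through the bla (AmpR) gene and its promoter. Short remnants of rop, the pBR322 bom region and lacI, plus a CAP site, lac promoter and lac operator next to a fragment of the pUC18/19 polylinker, point to a pUC/pBR322-derived cloning plasmid as the ancestor.

The payload is a promoterless reporter rather than a gene of interest. The catalogue lists the modules as IVSA (a synthetic intron segment), an SV40 nuclear localization signal, and the N- and C-terminal portions of lacZ. The annotation shows a full β-galactosidase coding sequence just downstream of the polylinker fragment. The short trpS-like match immediately before lacZ is probably part of the lacZ fusion junction rather than a functional gene, and the intron and NLS are not annotated separately. A short aex-5 hit downstream of lacZ suggests C. elegans genomic sequence there, possibly a 3' region, but the record does not identify it. No worm promoter is recorded, which fits the intended use: candidate C. elegans promoter or gene fragments are inserted by restriction cloning upstream of the reporter. The resulting nuclear-localized β-galactosidase staining then shows where and when the fragment drives expression in transgenic animals. No worm selection marker is recorded.
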