Addgene plasmid #1438: pPD21_28
Purpose: (Empty Backbone)
Depositing lab: Andrew Fire. Depositing organization: Carnegie Institution for Science.
Backbone
  Vector backbone: Unknown
  Backbone size (bp): 6563
  Vector type: Worm Expression
Growth in bacteria
  Bacterial resistance: Ampicillin, 100 μg/mL
  Growth temperature: 37°C
  Growth strain: DH5alpha
  Copy number: Unknown
Gene/Insert
  Gene/Insert name: None
  Tag / fusion protein: IVSA, SV40NLS, lacZN, lacZC
  Cloning method: Restriction Enzyme
Terms and licenses: Academic/Nonprofit Terms; Industry Terms: Not Available to Industry
Depositor comments: See Fire Lab Vector Kit Documentation 1995. Fire Lab Miniprep Number pPD21.28, Ligation number NONE.
How to cite: pPD21_28 was a gift from Andrew Fire (Addgene plasmid # 1438 ; http://n2t.net/addgene:1438 ; RRID:Addgene_1438)
