>Addgene plasmid #1438 | pPD21_28 | addgene partial sequence | sequence record 16579 | 1438_m13reverse
GNGNNTGCGGTCGACTCTAGAGGATCCCCGGGATTGGCCAAAGGACCCAAAGGTATGTTTCGAATGATAC
TAACATAACATAGAACATTTTCAGGAGGACCCTTGGAGGGTACCGAGCTCAGAAAAAATGACTGCTCCAA
AGAAGAAGCGTAAGGTACCGGTGGGTGAAGACCAGAAACAGCACCTCGAACTGAGCCGCGATATTGCCCA
GCGTTTCAACGCGCTGTATGGCGAGATCGATCCCGTCGTTTTACAACGTCGTGACTGGGAAAACCCTGGC
GTTACCCAACTTAATCGCCTTGCAGCACATCCCCCTTTCGCCAGCTGGCGTAATAGCGAAGAGGCCCGCA
CCGATCGCCCTTCCCAACAGTTGCGCAGCCTGAATGGCGAATGGCGCTTTGCCTGGTTTCCGGCACCAGA
AGCGGTGCCGGAAAGCTGGCTGGAGTGCGATCTTCCTGAGGCCGATACTGTCGTCGTCCCCTCAAACTGG
CAGATGCACGGTTACGATGCGCCCATCTACACCAACGTGACCTATCCCATTACGGTCAATCCGCCGTTTG
TTCCCACGGAGAATCCGACGGGTTGTTACTCGCTCACATTTAATGTTGATGAAAGCTGGCTACAGGAAGG
CCAGACGCGAATTATTTTTGATGGCGTTAACTCGGCGTTTCATCTGTGGTGCAACGGGCGCTGGGTCGGT
TACGGCCAGGACAGTCGTTTGCCGTCTGAATTTGACCTGAGCGCATTTTTACGCGCCGGAGAAAACCGCC
TCGCGGTGATGGTGCTGCGCTGGAGTGACGGCAGTTATCTGGAAGATCAGGATATGTGGCGGATGAGCGG
CATTTTCCGTGACGTCTCGTTGCTGCATAAACCGACTACACAAATCAGCGATTTCCATGTTGCCACTCGC
TTTAATGATGATTTCAGCCGCGCTGTACTGGAGGCTGAAGTTCAGATGTGCGGCGAGTTGCGTGACTACC
TACGGGTAACAGTTTCTTTATGGCAGGGTGAAACGCAGGTCGCCAGCGGCACCGCGCCTTTCGGGGGGAA
ATTATCGATGANCGTGGNGGTTATGCCGATCGCGTCCACTACGTCTGAANGTCAAAANCCNAANTGGGGA
GNNCNAAATCCNAATNTTNTCNGGGGGGGTNNANTGCNNCCCCCAANGNCCCTNATNAAANAAANCTGCA
TTTCGTTTCCNGAGGGNGAATNAAANGNTTGNNNTGTNAAGGNAACCTTTNTATNNAGGNTAACNNCCAA
AATTTCTTNGTTGGTCGNNTGGNAAANAAAAGGGGGAATCTGTNAAAAAAAAANTTANCNGGGGTTNTAT
NCNANCCCNGGNAACTGGGANCCCCCCGTGGGGNAANA
